>Addgene plasmid #244856 | pLentiCRISPR V2 ALAD_sg2 | addgene full sequence | sequence record 489394 | Addgene NGS Result
GGGTTGGGAGGTGGGTCTGAAACGATAATGGTGAATATCCCTGCCTAACTCTATTCACTATAGAAAGTAC
AGCAAAAACTATTCTTAAACCTACCAAGCCTCCTACTATCATTATGAATAATTTTATATACCACAGCCAA
TTTGTTATGTTAAACCAATTCCACAAACTTGCCCATTTATCTAATTCCAATAATTCTTGTTCATTCTTTT
CTTGCTGGTTTTGCGATTCTTCAATTAAGGAGTGTATTAAGCTTGTGTAATTGTTAATTTCTCTGTCCCA
CTCCATCCAGGTCGTGTGATTCCAAATCTGTTCCAGAGATTTATTACTCCAACTAGCATTCCAAGGCACA
GCAGTGGTGCAAATGAGTTTTCCAGAGCAACCCCAAATCCCCAGGAGCTGTTGATCCTTTAGGTATCTTT
CCACAGCCAGGATTCTTGCCTGGAGCTGCTTGATGCCCCAGACTGTGAGTTGCAACAGATGCTGTTGCGC
CTCAATAGCCCTCAGCAAATTGTTCTGCTGCTGCACTATACCAGACAATAATTGTCTGGCCTGTACCGTC
AGCGTCATTGACGCTGCGCCCATAGTGCTTCCTGCTGCTCCCAAGAACCCAAGGAACAAAGCTCCTATTC
CCACTGCTCTTTTTTCTCTCTGCACCACTCTTCTCTTTGCCTTGGTGGGTGCTACTCCTAATGGTTCAAT
TTTTACTACTTTATATTTATATAATTCACTTCTCCAATTGTCCCTCATATCTCCTCCTCCAGGTCTGAAG
ATCAGCGGCCGCTTGCTGTGCGGTGGTCTTACTTTTGTTTTGCTCTTCCTCTATCTTGTCTAAAGCTTCC
TTGGTGTCTTTTATCTCTATCCTTTGATGCACACAATAGAGGGTTGCTACTGTATTATATAATGATCTAA
GTTCTTCTGATCCTGTCTGAAGGGATGGTTGTAGCTGTCCCAGTATTTGTCTACAGCCTTCTGATGTTTC
TAACAGGCCAGGATTAACTGCGAATCGTTCTAGCTCCCTGCTTGCCCATACTATATGTTTTAATTTATAT
TTTTTCTTTCCCCCTGGCCTTAACCGAATTTTTTCCCATCGCGATCTAATTCTCCCCCGCTTAATACTGA
CGCTCTCGCACCCATCTCTCTCCTTCTAGCCTCCGCTAGTCAAAATTTTTGGCGTACTCACCAGTCGCCG
CCCCTCGCCTCTTGCCGTGCGCGCTTCAGCAAGCCGAGTCCTGCGTCGAGAGAGCTCCTCTGGTTTCCCT
TTCGCTTTCAAGTCCCTGTTCGGGCGCCACTGCTAGAGATTTTCCACACTGACTAAAAGGGTCTGAGGGA
TCTCTAGTTACCAGAGTCACACAACAGACGGGCACACACTACTTGAAGCACTCAAGGCAAGCTTTATTGA
GGCTTAAGCAGTGGGTTCCCTAGTTAGCCAGAGAGCTCCCAGGCTCAGATCTGGTCTAACCAGAGAGACC
CAGTACAGGCAAAACGCGCTGCTTATATAGACCTCCCACCGTACACGCCTACCGCCCATTTGCGTCAATG
GGGCGGAGTTGTTACGACATTTTGGAAAGTCCCGTTGATTTTGGTGCCAAAACAAACTCCCATTGACGTC
AATGGGGTGGAGACTTGGAAATCCCCGTGAGTCAAACCGCTATCCACGCCCATTGATGTACTGCCAAAAC
CGCATCACCATGGTAATAGCGATGACTAATACGTAGATGTACTGCCAAGTAGGAAAGTCCCATAAGGTCA
TGTACTGGGCATAATGCCAGGCGGGCCATTTACCGTCATTGACGTCAATAGGGGGCGTACTTGGCATATG
ATACACTTGATGTACTGCCAAGTGGGCAGTTTACCGTAAATACTCCACCCATTGACGTCAATGGAAAGTC
CCTATTGGCGTTACTATGGGAACATACGTCATTATTGACGTCAATGGGCGGGGGTCGTTGGGCGGTCAGC
CAGGCGGGCCATTTACCGTAAGTTATGTAACGCGGAACTCCATATATGGGCTATGAACTAATGACCCCGT
AATTGATTACTATTAATAACTAGTCAATAATCAATGTCAACGCGTATATCTGGCCCGTACATCGCGAAGC
AGCGCAAAACGCCTAACCCTAAGCAGATTCTTCATGCAATTGTCGGTCAAGCCTTGCCTTGTTGTAGCTT
AAATTTTGCTCGCGCACTACTCAGCGACCTCCAACACACAAGCAGGGAGCAGATACTGGCTTAACTATGC
GGCATCAGAGCAGATTGTACTGAGAGTGCACCATAGGGGATCGGGAGATCTCCCGATCCGTCGACGTCAG
GTGGCACTTTTCGGGGAAATGTGCGCGGAACCCCTATTTGTTTATTTTTCTAAATACATTCAAATATGTA
TCCGCTCATGAGACAATAACCCTGATAAATGCTTCAATAATATTGAAAAAGGAAGAGTATGAGTATTCAA
CATTTCCGTGTCGCCCTTATTCCCTTTTTTGCGGCATTTTGCCTTCCTGTTTTTGCTCACCCAGAAACGC
TGGTGAAAGTAAAAGATGCTGAAGATCAGTTGGGTGCACGAGTGGGTTACATCGAACTGGATCTCAACAG
CGGTAAGATCCTTGAGAGTTTTCGCCCCGAAGAACGTTTTCCAATGATGAGCACTTTTAAAGTTCTGCTA
TGTGGCGCGGTATTATCCCGTATTGACGCCGGGCAAGAGCAACTCGGTCGCCGCATACACTATTCTCAGA
ATGACTTGGTTGAGTACTCACCAGTCACAGAAAAGCATCTTACGGATGGCATGACAGTAAGAGAATTATG
CAGTGCTGCCATAACCATGAGTGATAACACTGCGGCCAACTTACTTCTGACAACGATCGGAGGACCGAAG
GAGCTAACCGCTTTTTTGCACAACATGGGGGATCATGTAACTCGCCTTGATCGTTGGGAACCGGAGCTGA
ATGAAGCCATACCAAACGACGAGCGTGACACCACGATGCCTGTAGCAATGGCAACAACGTTGCGCAAACT
ATTAACTGGCGAACTACTTACTCTAGCTTCCCGGCAACAATTAATAGACTGGATGGAGGCGGATAAAGTT
GCAGGACCACTTCTGCGCTCGGCCCTTCCGGCTGGCTGGTTTATTGCTGATAAATCTGGAGCCGGTGAGC
GTGGGTCTCGCGGTATCATTGCAGCACTGGGGCCAGATGGTAAGCCCTCCCGTATCGTAGTTATCTACAC
GACGGGGAGTCAGGCAACTATGGATGAACGAAATAGACAGATCGCTGAGATAGGTGCCTCACTGATTAAG
CATTGGTAACTGTCAGACCAAGTTTACTCATATATACTTTAGATTGATTTAAAACTTCATTTTTAATTTA
AAAGGATCTAGGTGAAGATCCTTTTTGATAATCTCATGACCAAAATCCCTTAACGTGAGTTTTCGTTCCA
CTGAGCGTCAGACCCCGTAGAAAAGATCAAAGGATCTTCTTGAGATCCTTTTTTTCTGCGCGTAATCTGC
TGCTTGCAAACAAAAAAACCACCGCTACCAGCGGTGGTTTGTTTGCCGGATCAAGAGCTACCAACTCTTT
TTCCGAAGGTAACTGGCTTCAGCAGAGCGCAGATACCAAATACTGTTCTTCTAGTGTAGCCGTAGTTAGG
CCACCACTTCAAGAACTCTGTAGCACCGCCTACATACCTCGCTCTGCTAATCCTGTTACCAGTGGCTGCT
GCCAGTGGCGATAAGTCGTGTCTTACCGGGTTGGACTCAAGACGATAGTTACCGGATAAGGCGCAGCGGT
CGGGCTGAACGGGGGGTTCGTGCACACAGCCCAGCTTGGAGCGAACGACCTACACCGAACTGAGATACCT
ACAGCGTGAGCTATGAGAAAGCGCCACGCTTCCCGAAGGGAGAAAGGCGGACAGGTATCCGGTAAGCGGC
AGGGTCGGAACAGGAGAGCGCACGAGGGAGCTTCCAGGGGGAAACGCCTGGTATCTTTATAGTCCTGTCG
GGTTTCGCCACCTCTGACTTGAGCGTCGATTTTTGTGATGCTCGTCAGGGGGGCGGAGCCTATGGAAAAA
CGCCAGCAACGCGGCCTTTTTACGGTTCCTGGCCTTTTGCTGGCCTTTTGCTCACATGTTCTTTCCTGCG
TTATCCCCTGATTCTGTGGATAACCGTATTACCGCCTTTGAGTGAGCTGATACCGCTCGCCGCAGCCGAA
CGACCGAGCGCAGCGAGTCAGTGAGCGAGGAAGCGGAAGAGCGCCCAATACGCAAACCGCCTCTCCCCGC
GCGTTGGCCGATTCATTAATGCAGCTGGCACGACAGGTTTCCCGACTGGAAAGCGGGCAGTGAGCGCAAC
GCAATTAATGTGAGTTAGCTCACTCATTAGGCACCCCAGGCTTTACACTTTATGCTTCCGGCTCGTATGT
TGTGTGGAATTGTGAGCGGATAACAATTTCACACAGGAAACAGCTATGACCATGATTACGCCAAGCTCTA
GCTAGAGGTCGACGGTATACAGACATGATAAGATACATTGATGAGTTTGGACAAACCACAACTAGAATGC
AGTGAAAAAAATGCTTTATTTGTGAAATTTGTGATGCTATTGCTTTATTTGTAACCATTATAAGCTGCAA
TAAACAAGTTGGGGTGGGCGAAGAACTCCAGCATGAGATCCCCGCGCTGGAGGATCATCCAGCCGGCGTC
CCGGAAAACGATTCCGAAGCCCAACCTTTCATAGAAGGCGGCGGTGGAATCGAAATCTCGTAGCACGTGT
CAGTCCTGCTCCTCGGCCACGAAGTGCACGCAGTTGCCGGCCGGGTCGCGCAGGGCGAACTCCCGCCCCC
ACGGCTGCTCGCCGATCTCGGTCATGGCCGGCCCGGAGGCGTCCCGGAAGTTCGTGGACACGACCTCCGA
CCACTCGGCGTACAGCTCGTCCAGGCCGCGCACCCACACCCAGGCCAGGGTGTTGTCCGGCACCACCTGG
TCCTGGACCGCGCTGATGAACAGGGTCACGTCGTCCCGGACCACACCGGCGAAGTCGTCCTCCACGAAGT
CCCGGGAGAACCCGAGCCGGTCGGTCCAGAACTCGACCGCTCCGGCGACGTCGCGCGCGGTGAGCACCGG
AACGGCACTGGTCAACTTGGCCATGGTTTAGTTCCTCACCTTGTCGTATTATACTATGCCGATATACTAT
GCCGATGATTAATTGTCAACACGTGCTGATCAGATCCGAAAATGGATATACAAGCTCCCGGGAGCTTTTT
GCAAAAGCCTAGGCCTCCAAAAAAGCCTCCTCACTACTTCTGGAATAGCTCAGAGGCAGAGGCGGCCTCG
GCCTCTGCATAAATAAAAAAAATTAGTCAGCCATGGGGCGGAGAATGGGCGGAACTGGGCGGAGTTAGGG
GCGGGATGGGCGGAGTTAGGGGCGGGACTATGGTTGCTGACTAATTGAGATGCATGCTTTGCATACTTCT
GCCTGCTGGGGAGCCTGGGGACTTTCCACACCTGGTTGCTGACTAATTGAGATGCATGCTTTGCATACTT
CTGCCTGCTGGGGAGCCTGGGGACTTTCCACACCCTAACTGACACACATTCCACAGAATTAATTCGCGTT
AAATTTTTGTTAAATCAGCTCATTTTTTAACCAATAGGCCGAAATCGGCAAAATCCCTTATAAATCAAAA
GAATAGACCGAGATAGGGT
[37 nt withheld, positions 5690-5726]
AAAGAACGTGGACTCCAACGTCAAAGG
[49 nt withheld, positions 5754-5802]
T
[91 nt withheld, positions 5804-5894]
G
[124 nt withheld, positions 5896-6019]
GGGGATACCCCCTAGAGCCCCAGCTGGTTCTTTCCGCCTCAGAAGCCATAGAGCCCACCGCATCCCCAGC
ATGCCTGCTATTGTCTTCCCAATCCTCCCCCTTGCTGTCCTGCCCCACCCCACCCCCCAGAATAGAATGA
CACCTACTCAGACAATGCGATGCAATTTCCTCATTTTATTAGGAAAGGACAGTGGGAGTGGCACCTTCCA
GGGTCAAGGAAGGCACGGGGGAGGGGCAAACAACAGATGGCTGGCAACTAGAAGGCACAGTCGAGGCTGA
TCAGCGGGTTTAAACGGGCCCTGCTAGAGATTTTCCACACTGACTAAAAGGGTCTGAGGGATCTCTAGTT
ACCAGAGTCACACAACAGACGGGCACACACTACTTGAAGCACTCAAGGCAAGCTTTATTGAGGCTTAAGC
AGTGGGTTCCCTAGTTAGCCAGAGAGCTCCCAGGCTCAGATCTGGTCTAACCAGAGAGACCCAGTACAAG
CAAAAAGCAGATCTTGTCTTCGTTGGGAGTGAATTAGCCCTTCCAGTCCCCCCTTTTCTTTTAAAAAGTG
GCTAAGATCTACAGCTGCCTTGTAAGTCATTGGTCTTAAAGTCGACGCGGGGAGGCGGCCCAAAGGGAGA
TCCGACTCGTCTGAGGGCGAAGGCGAAGACGCGGAAGAGGCCGCAGAGCCGGCAGCAGGCCGCGGGAAGG
AAGGTCCGCTGGATTGAGGGCCGAAGGGACGTAGCAGAAGGACGTCCCGCGCAGAATCCAGGTGGCAACA
CAGGCGAGCAGCCAAGGAAAGGACGATGATTTCCCCGACAACACCACGGAATTGTCAGTGCCCAACAGCC
GAGCCCCTGTCCAGCAGCGGGCAAGGCAGGCGGCGATGAGTTCCGCCGTGGCAATAGGGAGGGGGAAAGC
GAAAGTCCCGGAAAGGAGCTGACAGGTGGTGGCAATGCCCCAACCAGTGGGGGTTGCGTCAGCAAACACA
GTGCACACCACGCCACGTTGCCTGACAACGGGCCACAACTCCTCATAAAGAGACAGCAACCAGGATTTAT
ACAAGGAGGAGAAAATGAAAGCCATACGGGAAGCAATAGCATGATACAAAGGCATTAAAGCAGCGTATCC
ACATAGCGTAAAAGGAGCAACATAGTTAAGAATACCAGTCAATCTTTCACAAATTTTGTAATCCAGAGGT
TGATTGTCGACTTAACGCGTTCAGGCACCGGGCTTGCGGGTCATGCACCAGGTGCGCGGTCCTTCGGGCA
CCTCGACGTCGGCGGTGACGGTGAAGCCGAGCCGCTCGTAGAAGGGGAGGTTGCGGGGCGCGGAGGTCTC
CAGGAAGGCGGGCACCCCGGCGCGCTCGGCCGCCTCCACTCCGGGGAGCACGACGGCGCTGCCCAGACCC
TTGCCCTGGTGGTCGGGCGAGACTCCGACGGTGGCCAGGAACCACGCGGGCTCCTTGGGCCGGTGCGGCG
CCAGGAGGCCTTCCATCTGTTGCTGCGCGGCCAGCCGGGAACCGCTCAACTCGGCCATGCGCGGGCCGAT
CTCGGCGAACACCGCCCCCGCTTCGACGCTCTCCGGCGTGGTCCAGACCGCCACCGCGGCGCCGTCGTCC
GCGACCCACACCTTGCCGATGTCGAGCCCGACGCGCGTGAGGAAGAGTTCTTGCAGCTCGGTGACCCGCT
CGATGTGGCGGTCCGGATCGACGGTGTGGCGCGTGGCGGGGTAGTCGGCGAACGCGGCGGCGAGGGTGCG
TACGGCCCTGGGGACGTCGTCGCGGGTGGCGAGGCGCACCGTGGGCTTGTACTCGGTCGGTCCAGGATTC
TCTTCGACATCTCCGGCTTGTTTCAGCAGAGAGAAGTTTGTTGCGCCGGATCCCTTATCGTCATCGTCTT
TGTAATCTTTCTTCTTCTTAGCCTGTCCAGCCTTCTTTGTGGCGGCAGGTCGCTTGTCGCCTCCCAGCTG
AGACAGGTCGATCCGTGTCTCGTACAGGCCGGTGATGCTCTGGTGGATCAGGGTGGCGTCCAGCACCTCT
TTGGTGCTGGTGTACCTCTTCCGGTCGATGGTGGTGTCAAAGTACTTGAAGGCGGCAGGGGCTCCCAGAT
TGGTCAGGGTAAACAGGTGGATGATATTCTCGGCCTGCTCTCTGATGGGCTTATCCCGGTGCTTGTTGTA
GGCGGACAGCACTTTGTCCAGATTAGCGTCGGCCAGGATCACTCTCTTGGAGAACTCGCTGATCTGCTCG
ATGATCTCGTCCAGGTAGTGCTTGTGCTGTTCCACAAACAGCTGTTTCTGCTCATTATCCTCGGGGGAGC
CCTTCAGCTTCTCATAGTGGCTGGCCAGGTACAGGAAGTTCACATATTTGGAGGGCAGGGCCAGTTCGTT
TCCCTTCTGCAGTTCGCCGGCAGAGGCCAGCATTCTCTTCCGGCCGTTTTCCAGCTCGAACAGGGAGTAC
TTAGGCAGCTTGATGATCAGGTCCTTTTTCACTTCTTTGTAGCCCTTGGCTTCCAGAAAGTCGATGGGAT
TCTTCTCGAAGCTGCTTCTTTCCATGATGGTGATCCCCAGCAGCTCTTTCACACTCTTCAGTTTCTTGGA
CTTGCCCTTTTCCACTTTGGCCACCACCAGCACAGAATAGGCCACGGTGGGGCTGTCGAAGCCGCCGTAC
TTCTTAGGGTCCCAGTCCTTCTTTCTGGCGATCAGCTTATCGCTGTTCCTCTTGGGCAGGATAGACTCTT
TGCTGAAGCCGCCTGTCTGCACCTCGGTCTTTTTCACGATATTCACTTGGGGCATGCTCAGCACTTTCCG
CACGGTGGCAAAATCCCGGCCCTTATCCCACACGATCTCCCCGGTTTCGCCGTTTGTCTCGATCAGAGGC
CGCTTCCGGATCTCGCCGTTGGCCAGGGTAATCTCGGTCTTGAAAAAGTTCATGATGTTGCTGTAGAAGA
AGTACTTGGCGGTAGCCTTGCCGATTTCCTGCTCGCTCTTGGCGATCATCTTCCGCACGTCGTACACCTT
GTAGTCGCCGTACACGAACTCGCTTTCCAGCTTAGGGTACTTTTTGATCAGGGCGGTTCCCACGACGGCG
TTCAGGTAGGCGTCGTGGGCGTGGTGGTAGTTGTTGATCTCGCGCACTTTGTAAAACTGGAAATCCTTCC
GGAAATCGGACACCAGCTTGGACTTCAGGGTGATCACTTTCACTTCCCGGATCAGCTTGTCATTCTCGTC
GTACTTAGTGTTCATCCGGGAGTCCAGGATCTGTGCCACGTGCTTTGTGATCTGCCGGGTTTCCACCAGC
TGTCTCTTGATGAAGCCGGCCTTATCCAGTTCGCTCAGGCCGCCTCTCTCGGCCTTGGTCAGATTGTCGA
ACTTTCTCTGGGTAATCAGCTTGGCGTTCAGCAGCTGCCGCCAGTAGTTCTTCATCTTCTTCACGACCTC
TTCGGAGGGCACGTTGTCGCTCTTGCCCCGGTTCTTGTCGCTTCTGGTCAGCACCTTGTTGTCGATGGAG
TCGTCCTTCAGAAAGCTCTGAGGCACGATATGGTCCACATCGTAGTCGGACAGCCGGTTGATGTCCAGTT
CCTGGTCCACGTACATATCCCGCCCATTCTGCAGGTAGTACAGGTACAGCTTCTCGTTCTGCAGCTGGGT
GTTTTCCACGGGGTGTTCTTTCAGGATCTGGCTGCCCAGCTCTTTGATGCCCTCTTCGATCCGCTTCATT
CTCTCGCGGCTGTTCTTCTGTCCCTTCTGGGTGGTCTGGTTCTCTCTGGCCATTTCGATCACGATGTTCT
CGGGCTTGTGCCGGCCCATCACTTTCACGAGCTCGTCCACCACCTTCACTGTCTGCAGGATGCCCTTCTT
AATGGCGGGGCTGCCGGCCAGATTGGCAATGTGCTCGTGCAGGCTATCGCCCTGGCCGGACACCTGGGCT
TTCTGGATGTCCTCTTTAAAGGTCAGGCTGTCGTCGTGGATCAGCTGCATGAAGTTTCTGTTGGCGAAGC
CGTCGGACTTCAGGAAATCCAGGATTGTCTTGCCGGACTGCTTGTCCCGGATGCCGTTGATCAGCTTCCG
GCTCAGCCTGCCCCAGCCGGTGTATCTCCGCCGCTTCAGCTGCTTCATCACTTTGTCGTCGAACAGGTGG
GCATAGGTTTTCAGCCGTTCCTCGATCATCTCTCTGTCCTCAAACAGTGTCAGGGTCAGCACGATATCTT
CCAGAATGTCCTCGTTTTCCTCATTGTCCAGGAAGTCCTTGTCCTTGATAATTTTCAGCAGATCGTGGTA
TGTGCCCAGGGAGGCGTTGAACCGATCTTCCACGCCGGAGATTTCCACGGAGTCGAAGCACTCGATTTTC
TTGAAGTAGTCCTCTTTCAGCTGCTTCACGGTCACTTTCCGGTTGGTCTTGAACAGCAGGTCCACGATGG
CCTTTTTCTGCTCGCCGCTCAGGAAGGCGGGCTTTCTCATTCCCTCGGTCACGTATTTCACTTTGGTCAG
CTCGTTATACACGGTGAAGTACTCGTACAGCAGGCTGTGCTTGGGCAGCACCTTCTCGTTGGGCAGGTTC
TTATCGAAGTTGGTCATCCGCTCGATGAAGCTCTGGGCGGAAGCGCCCTTGTCCACCACTTCCTCGAAGT
TCCAGGGGGTGATGGTTTCCTCGCTCTTTCTGGTCATCCAGGCGAATCTGCTGTTTCCCCTGGCCAGAGG
GCCCACGTAGTAGGGGATGCGGAAGGTCAGGATCTTCTCGATCTTTTCCCGGTTGTCCTTCAGGAATGGG
TAAAAATCTTCCTGCCGCCGCAGAATGGCGTGCAGCTCTCCCAGGTGGATCTGGTGGGGGATGCTGCCGT
TGTCGAAGGTCCGCTGCTTCCGCAGCAGGTCCTCTCTGTTCAGCTTCACGAGCAGTTCCTCGGTGCCGTC
CATCTTTTCCAGGATGGGCTTGATGAACTTGTAGAACTCTTCCTGGCTGGCTCCGCCGTCAATGTAGCCG
GCGTAGCCGTTCTTGCTCTGGTCGAAGAAAATCTCTTTGTACTTCTCAGGCAGCTGCTGCCGCACGAGAG
CTTTCAGCAGGGTCAGGTCCTGGTGGTGCTCGTCGTATCTCTTGATCATAGAGGCGCTCAGGGGGGCCTT
GGTGATCTCGGTGTTCACTCTCAGGATGTCGCTCAGCAGGATGGCGTCGGACAGGTTCTTGGCGGCCAGA
AACAGGTCGGCGTACTGGTCGCCGATCTGGGCCAGCAGGTTGTCCAGGTCGTCGTCGTAGGTGTCCTTGC
TCAGCTGCAGTTTGGCATCCTCGGCCAGGTCGAAGTTGCTCTTGAAGTTGGGGGTCAGGCCCAGGCTCAG
GGCAATCAGGTTTCCGAACAGGCCATTCTTCTTCTCGCCGGGCAGCTGGGCGATCAGATTTTCCAGCCGT
CTGCTCTTGCTCAGTCTGGCAGACAGGATGGCCTTGGCGTCCACGCCGCTGGCGTTGATGGGGTTTTCCT
CGAACAGCTGGTTGTAGGTCTGCACCAGCTGGATGAACAGCTTGTCCACGTCGCTGTTGTCGGGGTTCAG
GTCGCCCTCGATCAGGAAGTGGCCCCGGAACTTGATCATGTGGGCCAGGGCCAGATAGATCAGCCGCAGG
TCGGCCTTGTCGGTGCTGTCCACCAGTTTCTTTCTCAGGTGGTAGATGGTGGGGTACTTCTCGTGGTAGG
CCACCTCGTCCACGATGTTGCCGAAGATGGGGTGCCGCTCGTGCTTCTTATCCTCTTCCACCAGGAAGGA
CTCTTCCAGTCTGTGGAAGAAGCTGTCGTCCACCTTGGCCATCTCGTTGCTGAAGATCTCTTGCAGATAG
CAGATCCGGTTCTTCCGTCTGGTGTATCTTCTTCTGGCGGTTCTCTTCAGCCGGGTGGCCTCGGCTGTTT
CGCCGCTGTCGAACAGCAGGGCTCCGATCAGGTTCTTCTTGATGCTGTGCCGGTCGGTGTTGCCCAGCAC
CTTGAATTTCTTGCTGGGCACCTTGTACTCGTCGGTGATCACGGCCCAGCCCACAGAGTTGGTGCCGATG
TCCAGGCCGATGCTGTACTTCTTGTCCATGGTGGCAGCGCTCTAGAACCGGTCCTGTGTTCTGGCGGCAA
ACCCGTTGCGAAAAAGAACGTTCACGGCGACTACTGCACTTATATACGGTTCTCCCCCACCCTCGGGAAA
AAGGCGGAGCCAGTACACGACATCACTTTCCCAGTTTACCCCGCGCCACCTTCTCTAGGCACCGGATCAA
TTGCCGACCCCTCCCCCCAACTTCTCGGGGACTGTGGGCGATGTGCGCTCTGCCCACTGACGGGCACCGG
AGCCAATTCCCACTCCTTTCAAGACCTAGCTAGCGAATTCAAAAAAGCACCGACTCGGTGCCACTTTTTC
AAGTTGATAACGGACTAGCCTTATTTTAACTTGCTATTTCTAGCTCTAAAACCATCTTTGTCACGTGAGT
CTCGGTGTTTCGTCCTTTCCACAAGATATATAAAGCCAAGAAATCGAAATACTTTCAAGTTACGGTAAGC
ATATGATAGTCCATTTTAAAACATAATTTTAAAACTGCAAACTACCCAAGAAATTATTACTTTCTACGTC
ACGTATTTTGTACTAATATCTTTGTGTTTACAGTCAAATTAATTCTAATTATCTCTCTAACAGCCTTGTA
TCGTATATGCAAATATGAAGGAATCATGGGAAATAGGCCCTCGGTACCTTAATTAACCAAACTGGATCTC
TGCTGTCCCTGTAATAAACCCGAAAATTTTGAATTTTTGTAATTTGTTTTTGTAATTCTTTAGTTTGTAT
GTCTGTTGCTATTATGTCTACTATTCTTTCCCCTGCACTGTACCCCCCAATCCCCCCTTTTCTTTTAAAA
TTGTGGATGAATACTGCCATTTGTCTGCAGAATTGGCGCACGCAGTGCCGATCCGTTCACTAATCGAATG
GATCTGTCTCTGTCTCTCTCTCCACCTTCTTCTTCTATTCCTTCGGGCCTGTCGGGTCCCCTCG
Features (pLannotate 1.2.2; 33 found; start..end, strand, type, name):
    393..626     -  misc_feature   RRE: The Rev response element (RRE) of HIV-1 allows for Rev-dependent mRNA export from the nucleus to the cytoplasm.
    772..1135    -  CDS            HIV-1 gag (fragment): gag protein from human immunodeficiency virus 1; gag
   1119..1244    -  misc_feature   HIV-1 Ψ: packaging signal of human immunodeficiency virus type 1
   1291..1471    -  LTR            5' LTR (truncated): truncated 5' long terminal repeat (LTR) from HIV-1
   1489..1688    -  promoter       CMV promoter: human cytomegalovirus (CMV) immediate early promoter
   1689..2068    -  enhancer       CMV enhancer: human cytomegalovirus immediate early enhancer
   2223..2275    +  misc_feature   bom (fragment): basis of mobility region from pBR322
   2334..2438    +  promoter       AmpR promoter: bla
   2439..3299    +  CDS            AmpR: β-lactamase; bla; confers resistance to ampicillin, carbenicillin, and related antibiotics
   3470..4058    +  rep_origin     ori: high-copy-number ColE1/pMB1/pBR322/pUC origin of replication
   4241..4333    +  CDS            lacI (fragment): lac repressor; lacI; The lac repressor binds to the lac operator to inhibit transcription in E. coli. This inhibition can be relieved by adding lactose or isopropyl-β-D-thiogalactopyranoside (IPTG).
   4346..4367    +  protein_bind   CAP binding site: CAP binding activates transcription in the presence of cAMP. E. coli catabolite activator protein
   4382..4412    +  promoter       lac promoter: promoter for the E. coli lac operon
   4416..4438    +  protein_bind   lac operator (fragment): The lac repressor binds to the lac operator to inhibit transcription in E. coli. This inhibition can be relieved by adding lactose or isopropyl-β-D-thiogalactopyranoside (IPTG). lac repressor encoded by lacI
   4509..4630    -  polyA_signal   SV40 poly(A) signal: SV40 polyadenylation signal
   4625..4750    -  CDS            ble (fragment): BLE_KLEPN - Experimental evidence at protein level: Swiss-Prot protein existence level 1. Binding protein with a strong affinity to the bleomycin family of antibiotics. Binds to CL990; an antimitotic-antibiotic compound. From Klebsiella pneumoniae.
   4760..5134    -  CDS            BleoR: antibiotic-binding protein; Sh ble from Streptoalloteichus hindustanus; confers resistance to bleomycin, phleomycin, and Zeocin™
   5153..5200    -  promoter       EM7 promoter: synthetic bacterial promoter&nbsp
   5248..5577    -  promoter       SV40 promoter: SV40 enhancer and early promoter
   5591..6019    -  rep_origin     f1 ori (sequence partly withheld): f1 bacteriophage origin of replication; arrow indicates direction of (+) strand synthesis
   6040..6061    -  promoter       SV40 promoter (fragment): SV40 enhancer and early promoter
   6065..6289    -  polyA_signal   bGH poly(A) signal: bovine growth hormone polyadenylation signal
   6321..6554    -  LTR            3' LTR (ΔU3): self-inactivating 3' long terminal repeat (LTR) from HIV-1
   6556..6575    -  misc_feature   cPPT/CTS (fragment): central polypurine tract and central termination sequence of HIV-1
   6626..7214    -  misc_feature   WPRE: woodchuck hepatitis virus posttranscriptional regulatory element
   7230..7827    -  CDS            PuroR (fragment): puromycin N-acetyltransferase; pac from Streptomyces; confers resistance to puromycin
   7965..12068   -  CDS            Cas9: Cas9 (Csn1) endonuclease from the Streptococcus pyogenes Type II CRISPR/Cas system generates RNA-guided double strand breaks in DNA
  12093..12304   -  promoter       EF-1α core promoter: core promoter for human elongation factor EF-1α
  12330..12348   -  CDS            small t antigen (fragment): SV40 (simian virus 40) small t antigen
  12366..12441   -  misc_RNA       gRNA scaffold: guide RNA scaffold for the Streptococcus pyogenes CRISPR/Cas9 system
  12471..12711   -  promoter       U6 promoter: RNA polymerase III promoter for human U6 snRNA
  12762..12879   -  misc_feature   cPPT/CTS: central polypurine tract and central termination sequence of HIV-1
  12929..16      -  CDS            Rev (fragment) (across the origin): human immunodeficiency virus 1 (HIV-1) Rev protein; rev; enhances nuclear export of unspliced and incompletely spliced viral mRNAs
