[The description below was written by a language model from this plasmid's Addgene catalogue record and pLannotate feature annotations shown in this document.]
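Description:
pLentiCRISPR V2 ALAD_sg2 is a lentiviral, all-in-one CRISPR/Cas9 plasmid built on the lentiCRISPR v2 puro backbone and designed to knock out human ALAD (also known as ALADH or PBGS). It is propagated in E. coli as a high-copy plasmid through a ColE1/pUC-type origin with ampicillin selection (β-lactamase). The roughly 13 kb sequence also carries an f1 origin and, outside the viral cassette, an SV40/EM7-driven bleomycin/Zeocin resistance gene. The record lists a recombination-reduced strain for growth, which suits a plasmid containing repeated LTR sequences.

The transfer cassette is flanked by a CMV enhancer/promoter fused to a truncated HIV-1 5' LTR and a self-inactivating ΔU3 3' LTR. It contains the Ψ packaging signal, a gag fragment, the RRE for Rev-dependent export, and the cPPT/CTS, so genomic RNA can be packaged when helper functions are supplied in trans. Within it, a human U6 (RNA polymerase III) promoter drives the ALAD-targeting spacer joined to the S. pyogenes gRNA scaffold. An EF-1α core promoter drives S. pyogenes Cas9 followed by the puromycin N-acetyltransferase gene. The element linking Cas9 and PuroR is not annotated in the feature table. A WPRE downstream enhances transcript expression.

Transduced mammalian cells can be selected with puromycin, and they express both nuclease and guide from a single integrated provirus, which produces targeted double-strand breaks in ALAD. The "sg2" in the name suggests it is one of several guides against this gene. The associated publication concerns an inventory of genes essential for oxidative phosphorylation. The cloning sites used to insert the guide are not recorded.
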