Addgene plasmid #244856: pLentiCRISPR V2 ALAD_sg2
Purpose: Knockout of human ALAD
Depositing lab: Alexis Jourdain. Depositing organization: Universite de Lausanne (UNIL). Publication: An updated inventory of genes essential for oxidative phosphorylation identifies a mitochondrial origin in familial Meniere's disease. Harhai M, Foged MM, Zarges C, Landoni JC, Chollet S, Simonelli M, Recazens E, Lisci M, Laban N, Manley S, Riemer J, Lopez-Escamez JA, Lysakowski A, Jourdain AA. Cell Rep. 2025 Jul 25;44(8):116069. doi: 10.1016/j.celrep.2025.116069. PubMed 40714634.
Backbone
  Vector backbone: lentiCRISPR v2 puro
  Backbone manufacturer: Feng Zhang (Addgene #52961)
  Vector type: Lentiviral, CRISPR
  Selectable markers: Puromycin
Growth in bacteria
  Bacterial resistance: Ampicillin, 100 μg/mL
  Growth temperature: 37°C
  Growth strain: NEB Stable
  Copy number: High Copy
Gene/Insert
  Gene/Insert name: ALAD sgRNA
  gRNA/shRNA sequence: AGACTCACGTGACAAAGATG
  Species: H. sapiens (human)
  Entrez Gene: ALAD (a.k.a. ALADH, PBGS)
  Promoter: U6
  Cloning method: Restriction Enzyme; 5′ cloning site Unknown (unknown if destroyed)
Resource information
  A portion of this plasmid was derived from a plasmid made by: Integrated DNA Technologies
Terms and licenses: Academic/Nonprofit Terms; Industry Terms: Not Available to Industry
How to cite: pLentiCRISPR V2 ALAD_sg2 was a gift from Alexis Jourdain (Addgene plasmid # 244856 ; http://n2t.net/addgene:244856 ; RRID:Addgene_244856)
